Addgene plasmid #172579: pcDNA5/FRT/TO/MACROD2
Purpose: For generation of FlpIn lines with untagged MACROD2
Depositing lab: Karla Feijs. Depositing organization: Universitaetsklinikum Aachen. Publication: Comparative analysis of MACROD1, MACROD2 and TARG1 expression, localisation and interactome. Zaja R, Aydin G, Lippok BE, Feederle R, Luscher B, Feijs KLH. Sci Rep. 2020 May 19;10(1):8286. doi: 10.1038/s41598-020-64623-y. PubMed 32427867.
Backbone
  Vector backbone: pcDNA5/FRT/TO
  Backbone size w/o insert (bp): 5200
  Total vector size (bp): 6478
  Vector type: Mammalian Expression
  Selectable markers: Hygromycin
Growth in bacteria
  Bacterial resistance: Ampicillin, 100 μg/mL
  Growth temperature: 37°C
  Growth strain: DH5alpha
  Copy number: High Copy
Gene/Insert
  Gene/Insert name: MACROD2
  Species: H. sapiens (human)
  Insert size (bp): 1344
  Entrez Gene: MACROD2 (a.k.a. C20orf133, C2orf133)
  Promoter: CMV
  Tag / fusion protein: none
  Cloning method: Gateway Cloning
  Sequencing primers: 5′ CMVF; 3′ BGHrev
Terms and licenses: Academic/Nonprofit Terms; Industry Terms: Not Available to Industry
How to cite: pcDNA5/FRT/TO/MACROD2 was a gift from Karla Feijs (Addgene plasmid # 172579 ; http://n2t.net/addgene:172579 ; RRID:Addgene_172579)
