[The description below was written by a language model from this plasmid's Addgene catalogue record and pLannotate feature annotations shown in this document.]
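Description:
pcDNA5/FRT/TO/MACROD2 is a 6,478 bp mammalian expression plasmid built on the pcDNA5/FRT/TO backbone, intended for generating Flp-In stable cell lines that express untagged human MACROD2. It is propagated in E. coli as a high-copy plasmid through a ColE1/pUC-type origin, with ampicillin selection provided by the β-lactamase gene and its own promoter. The annotation also picks up short backbone remnants (fragments of bom, f1 ori, lacI and a ble-like segment, plus lac promoter/operator elements) that play no role in the expression design.

The payload is the human MACROD2 coding sequence, introduced by Gateway cloning and therefore flanked by attB1 and attB2 sites. The catalogue lists the insert as 1,344 bp, while the annotated CDS spans about 1.28 kb. The difference plausibly reflects the flanking recombination sequences. No tag or fusion partner is present. Transcription is driven by the CMV enhancer and immediate early promoter, followed directly by two short tet operator matches (annotated as PLtetO-1 fragments), the arrangement that gives the "TO" backbone its tetracycline-regulated behaviour: in cells expressing the Tet repressor, expression is held off until tetracycline or doxycycline is added. The transcript ends at a bovine growth hormone polyadenylation signal.

Downstream lies an FRT site placed immediately before a hygromycin resistance gene with an SV40 poly(A) signal. No complete promoter is annotated in front of this gene. In the Flp-In system, Flp recombinase integrates the plasmid at a genomic FRT site in the host line, which places the hygromycin gene behind a resident promoter. Hygromycin resistance therefore selects for correct single-copy integration, yielding isogenic lines.
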