Features (pLannotate 1.2.2; 23 found; start..end, strand, type, name):
     34..86      -  misc_feature   bom (fragment): basis of mobility region from pBR322
    241..620     +  enhancer       CMV enhancer: human cytomegalovirus immediate early enhancer
    621..824     +  promoter       CMV promoter: human cytomegalovirus (CMV) immediate early promoter
    826..845     +  promoter       PLtetO-1 promoter (fragment): modified phage lambda PL promoter with tet operator sites (Lutz and Bujard, 1997)
    847..866     +  promoter       PLtetO-1 promoter (fragment): modified phage lambda PL promoter with tet operator sites (Lutz and Bujard, 1997)
    874..907     +  promoter       TRE3GV promoter (fragment): 3rd-generation Tet-responsive promoter that can be activated by binding of Tet-On® 3G, optimized for retroviral and lentiviral vectors
    992..1016    +  protein_bind   attB1: mutant version of attB; recombination site for the Gateway® BP reaction BP Clonase™
   1019..2293    +  CDS            MACROD2: MACD2_HUMAN - Also known as C20orf133 From Homo sapiens (Human).
   2298..2322    -  protein_bind   attB2: mutant version of attB; recombination site for the Gateway® BP reaction BP Clonase™
   2442..2666    +  polyA_signal   bGH poly(A) signal: bovine growth hormone polyadenylation signal
   2670..2691    +  promoter       SV40 promoter (fragment): SV40 enhancer and early promoter
   2712..2945    +  rep_origin     f1 ori (fragment) (sequence partly withheld): f1 bacteriophage origin of replication; arrow indicates direction of (+) strand synthesis
   2950..2997    +  protein_bind   FRT: FLP-mediated recombination occurs in the 8-bp core sequence TCTAGAAA (Turan and Bode, 2011). FLP recombinase from the Saccharomyces cerevisiae 2μ plasmid
   3005..4027    +  CDS            HygR: aminoglycoside phosphotransferase from E. coli; aph(4)-Ia; confers resistance to hygromycin
   4037..4162    +  CDS            ble (fragment): BLE_KLEPN - Experimental evidence at protein level: Swiss-Prot protein existence level 1. Binding protein with a strong affinity to the bleomycin family of antibiotics. Binds to CL990; an antimitotic-antibiotic compound. From Klebsiella pneumoniae.
   4157..4278    +  polyA_signal   SV40 poly(A) signal: SV40 polyadenylation signal
   4351..4367    -  protein_bind   lac operator: The lac repressor binds to the lac operator to inhibit transcription in E. coli. This inhibition can be relieved by adding lactose or isopropyl-β-D-thiogalactopyranoside (IPTG). lac repressor encoded by lacI
   4375..4405    -  promoter       lac promoter: promoter for the E. coli lac operon
   4420..4441    -  protein_bind   CAP binding site: CAP binding activates transcription in the presence of cAMP. E. coli catabolite activator protein
   4454..4546    -  CDS            lacI (fragment): lac repressor; lacI; The lac repressor binds to the lac operator to inhibit transcription in E. coli. This inhibition can be relieved by adding lactose or isopropyl-β-D-thiogalactopyranoside (IPTG).
   4729..5317    -  rep_origin     ori: high-copy-number ColE1/pMB1/pBR322/pUC origin of replication
   5488..6348    -  CDS            AmpR: β-lactamase; bla; confers resistance to ampicillin, carbenicillin, and related antibiotics
   6349..6453    -  promoter       AmpR promoter: bla
>Addgene plasmid #172579 | pcDNA5/FRT/TO/MACROD2 | addgene full sequence | sequence record 358829 | Addgene NGS Result
GACGTCGACGGATCGGGAGATCTCCCGATCCCCTATGGTGCACTCTCAGTACAATCTGCTCTGATGCCGC
ATAGTTAAGCCAGTATCTGCTCCCTGCTTGTGTGTTGGAGGTCGCTGAGTAGTGCGCGAGCAAAATTTAA
GCTACAACAAGGCAAGGCTTGACCGACAATTGCATGAAGAATCTGCTTAGGGTTAGGCGTTTTGCGCTGC
TTCGCGATGTACGGGCCAGATATACGCGTTGACATTGATTATTGACTAGTTATTAATAGTAATCAATTAC
GGGGTCATTAGTTCATAGCCCATATATGGAGTTCCGCGTTACATAACTTACGGTAAATGGCCCGCCTGGC
TGACCGCCCAACGACCCCCGCCCATTGACGTCAATAATGACGTATGTTCCCATAGTAACGCCAATAGGGA
CTTTCCATTGACGTCAATGGGTGGAGTATTTACGGTAAACTGCCCACTTGGCAGTACATCAAGTGTATCA
TATGCCAAGTACGCCCCCTATTGACGTCAATGACGGTAAATGGCCCGCCTGGCATTATGCCCAGTACATG
ACCTTATGGGACTTTCCTACTTGGCAGTACATCTACGTATTAGTCATCGCTATTACCATGGTGATGCGGT
TTTGGCAGTACATCAATGGGCGTGGATAGCGGTTTGACTCACGGGGATTTCCAAGTCTCCACCCCATTGA
CGTCAATGGGAGTTTGTTTTGGCACCAAAATCAACGGGACTTTCCAAAATGTCGTAACAACTCCGCCCCA
TTGACGCAAATGGGCGGTAGGCGTGTACGGTGGGAGGTCTATATAAGCAGAGCTCTCCCTATCAGTGATA
GAGATCTCCCTATCAGTGATAGAGATCGTCGACGAGCTCGTTTAGTGAACCGTCAGATCGCCTGGAGACG
CCATCCACGCTGTTTTGACCTCCATAGAAGACACCGGGACCGATCCAGCCTCCGGACTCTAGCGTTTAAA
CTTAAGCTATCACAAGTTTGTACAAAAAAGCAGGCTTCATGTACCCCAGCAACAAGAAGAAAAAGGTGTG
GAGAGAGGAGAAAGAACGTTTATTGAAGATGACCTTAGAAGAGAGACGCAAAGAATACCTAAGAGACTAT
ATTCCCCTGAACAGCATTCTGTCATGGAAGGAGGAGATGAAGGGCAAGGGCCAAAATGATGAAGAAAATA
CTCAGGAAACATCCCAGGTGAAGAAAAGTTTGACTGAAAAAGTTTCTCTCTATAGAGGTGACATCACATT
GCTAGAGGTAGATGCTATAGTCAATGCCGCAAATGCCAGTCTTCTTGGAGGAGGAGGTGTGGATGGCTGT
ATTCATAGAGCAGCCGGCCCCTGTTTGCTAGCTGAATGTCGTAACCTGAATGGCTGTGATACTGGACATG
CAAAAATCACATGTGGCTATGACCTTCCTGCAAAATATGTCATCCATACTGTAGGGCCAATAGCCAGGGG
CCATATTAATGGTTCCCACAAGGAAGACCTTGCAAATTGCTATAAATCATCTCTGAAGCTCGTGAAAGAA
AATAACATCCGATCAGTTGCATTTCCCTGCATCTCAACAGGCATTTATGGCTTTCCCAACGAGCCTGCTG
CAGTCATTGCCCTCAACACCATTAAGGAATGGCTTGCCAAGAATCACCATGAGGTGGATCGGATCATTTT
CTGTGTCTTCTTAGAAGTTGACTTCAAAATCTACAAAAAGAAAATGAATGAGTTTTTCTCCGTAGACGAT
AATAATGAAGAAGAAGAGGATGTTGAAATGAAAGAAGATTCAGATGAGAACGGTCCAGAGGAGAAGCAAA
GTGTGGAAGAAATGGAAGAGCAGAGCCAAGATGCAGATGGTGTCAACACTGTCACTGTGCCCGGCCCTGC
TTCAGAAGAGGCAGTTGAAGACTGTAAAGATGAAGATTTTGCAAAGGATGAAAATATTACAAAAGGCGGT
GAAGTGACAGATCATTCTGTGCGTGACCAAGATCATCCCGATGGACAAGAGAATGATTCAACGAAGAATG
AAATAAAAATTGAAACAGAATCGCAGAGCTCATATATGGAAACAGAAGAACTTTCATCAAACCAAGAAGA
TGCCGTGATTGTGGAGCAACCAGAAGTGATTCCATTAACAGAGGACCAAGAAGAAAAAGAAGGTGAAAAA
GCTCCAGGCGAGGACACACCTAGGATGCCTGGGAAAAGTGAAGGCTCCAGTGACCTAGAAAATACTCCAG
GTCCTGATGCAGGGGCACAAGATGAAGCGAAGGAACAAAGAAATGGAACTAAATGAGACCCAGCTTTCTT
GTACAAAGTGGTGATAGCTTGGTACCGAGCTCGGATCCACTAGTCCAGTGTGGTGGAATTCTGCAGATAT
CCAGCACAGTGGCGGCCGCTCGAGTCTAGAGGGCCCGTTTAAACCCGCTGATCAGCCTCGACTGTGCCTT
CTAGTTGCCAGCCATCTGTTGTTTGCCCCTCCCCCGTGCCTTCCTTGACCCTGGAAGGTGCCACTCCCAC
TGTCCTTTCCTAATAAAATGAGGAAATTGCATCGCATTGTCTGAGTAGGTGTCATTCTATTCTGGGGGGT
GGGGTGGGGCAGGACAGCAAGGGGGAGGATTGGGAAGACAATAGCAGGCATGCTGGGGATGCGGTGGGCT
CTATGGCTTCTGAGGCGGAAAGAACCAGCTGGGGCTCTAGGGGGTATCCCC
[124 nt withheld, positions 2712-2835]
C
[91 nt withheld, positions 2837-2927]
AGGGTGATGGTTCACGTACCTAGAAGTTCCTATTCCGAAGTTCCTATTCTCTAGAAAGTATAGGAACTTC
CTTGGCCAAAAAGCCTGAACTCACCGCGACGTCTGTCGAGAAGTTTCTGATCGAAAAGTTCGACAGCGTC
TCCGACCTGATGCAGCTCTCGGAGGGCGAAGAATCTCGTGCTTTCAGCTTCGATGTAGGAGGGCGTGGAT
ATGTCCTGCGGGTAAATAGCTGCGCCGATGGTTTCTACAAAGATCGTTATGTTTATCGGCACTTTGCATC
GGCCGCGCTCCCGATTCCGGAAGTGCTTGACATTGGGGAATTCAGCGAGAGCCTGACCTATTGCATCTCC
CGCCGTGCACAGGGTGTCACGTTGCAAGACCTGCCTGAAACCGAACTGCCCGCTGTTCTGCAGCCGGTCG
CGGAGGCCATGGATGCGATCGCTGCGGCCGATCTTAGCCAGACGAGCGGGTTCGGCCCATTCGGACCGCA
AGGAATCGGTCAATACACTACATGGCGTGATTTCATATGCGCGATTGCTGATCCCCATGTGTATCACTGG
CAAACTGTGATGGACGACACCGTCAGTGCGTCCGTCGCGCAGGCTCTCGATGAGCTGATGCTTTGGGCCG
AGGACTGCCCCGAAGTCCGGCACCTCGTGCACGCGGATTTCGGCTCCAACAATGTCCTGACGGACAATGG
CCGCATAACAGCGGTCATTGACTGGAGCGAGGCGATGTTCGGGGATTCCCAATACGAGGTCGCCAACATC
TTCTTCTGGAGGCCGTGGTTGGCTTGTATGGAGCAGCAGACGCGCTACTTCGAGCGGAGGCATCCGGAGC
TTGCAGGATCGCCGCGGCTCCGGGCGTATATGCTCCGCATTGGTCTTGACCAACTCTATCAGAGCTTGGT
TGACGGCAATTTCGATGATGCAGCTTGGGCGCAGGGTCGATGCGACGCAATCGTCCGATCCGGAGCCGGG
ACTGTCGGGCGTACACAAATCGCCCGCAGAAGCGCGGCCGTCTGGACCGATGGCTGTGTAGAAGTACTCG
CCGATAGTGGAAACCGACGCCCCAGCACTCGTCCGAGGGCAAAGGAATAGCACGTACTACGAGATTTCGA
TTCCACCGCCGCCTTCTATGAAAGGTTGGGCTTCGGAATCGTTTTCCGGGACGCCGGCTGGATGATCCTC
CAGCGCGGGGATCTCATGCTGGAGTTCTTCGCCCACCCCAACTTGTTTATTGCAGCTTATAATGGTTACA
AATAAAGCAATAGCATCACAAATTTCACAAATAAAGCATTTTTTTCACTGCATTCTAGTTGTGGTTTGTC
CAAACTCATCAATGTATCTTATCATGTCTGTATACCGTCGACCTCTAGCTAGAGCTTGGCGTAATCATGG
TCATAGCTGTTTCCTGTGTGAAATTGTTATCCGCTCACAATTCCACACAACATACGAGCCGGAAGCATAA
AGTGTAAAGCCTGGGGTGCCTAATGAGTGAGCTAACTCACATTAATTGCGTTGCGCTCACTGCCCGCTTT
CCAGTCGGGAAACCTGTCGTGCCAGCTGCATTAATGAATCGGCCAACGCGCGGGGAGAGGCGGTTTGCGT
ATTGGGCGCTCTTCCGCTTCCTCGCTCACTGACTCGCTGCGCTCGGTCGTTCGGCTGCGGCGAGCGGTAT
CAGCTCACTCAAAGGCGGTAATACGGTTATCCACAGAATCAGGGGATAACGCAGGAAAGAACATGTGAGC
AAAAGGCCAGCAAAAGGCCAGGAACCGTAAAAAGGCCGCGTTGCTGGCGTTTTTCCATAGGCTCCGCCCC
CCTGACGAGCATCACAAAAATCGACGCTCAAGTCAGAGGTGGCGAAACCCGACAGGACTATAAAGATACC
AGGCGTTTCCCCCTGGAAGCTCCCTCGTGCGCTCTCCTGTTCCGACCCTGCCGCTTACCGGATACCTGTC
CGCCTTTCTCCCTTCGGGAAGCGTGGCGCTTTCTCATAGCTCACGCTGTAGGTATCTCAGTTCGGTGTAG
GTCGTTCGCTCCAAGCTGGGCTGTGTGCACGAACCCCCCGTTCAGCCCGACCGCTGCGCCTTATCCGGTA
ACTATCGTCTTGAGTCCAACCCGGTAAGACACGACTTATCGCCACTGGCAGCAGCCACTGGTAACAGGAT
TAGCAGAGCGAGGTATGTAGGCGGTGCTACAGAGTTCTTGAAGTGGTGGCCTAACTACGGCTACACTAGA
AGAACAGTATTTGGTATCTGCGCTCTGCTGAAGCCAGTTACCTTCGGAAAAAGAGTTGGTAGCTCTTGAT
CCGGCAAACAAACCACCGCTGGTAGCGGTGGTTTTTTTGTTTGCAAGCAGCAGATTACGCGCAGAAAAAA
AGGATCTCAAGAAGATCCTTTGATCTTTTCTACGGGGTCTGACGCTCAGTGGAACGAAAACTCACGTTAA
GGGATTTTGGTCATGAGATTATCAAAAAGGATCTTCACCTAGATCCTTTTAAATTAAAAATGAAGTTTTA
AATCAATCTAAAGTATATATGAGTAAACTTGGTCTGACAGTTACCAATGCTTAATCAGTGAGGCACCTAT
CTCAGCGATCTGTCTATTTCGTTCATCCATAGTTGCCTGACTCCCCGTCGTGTAGATAACTACGATACGG
GAGGGCTTACCATCTGGCCCCAGTGCTGCAATGATACCGCGAGACCCACGCTCACCGGCTCCAGATTTAT
CAGCAATAAACCAGCCAGCCGGAAGGGCCGAGCGCAGAAGTGGTCCTGCAACTTTATCCGCCTCCATCCA
GTCTATTAATTGTTGCCGGGAAGCTAGAGTAAGTAGTTCGCCAGTTAATAGTTTGCGCAACGTTGTTGCC
ATTGCTACAGGCATCGTGGTGTCACGCTCGTCGTTTGGTATGGCTTCATTCAGCTCCGGTTCCCAACGAT
CAAGGCGAGTTACATGATCCCCCATGTTGTGCAAAAAAGCGGTTAGCTCCTTCGGTCCTCCGATCGTTGT
CAGAAGTAAGTTGGCCGCAGTGTTATCACTCATGGTTATGGCAGCACTGCATAATTCTCTTACTGTCATG
CCATCCGTAAGATGCTTTTCTGTGACTGGTGAGTACTCAACCAAGTCATTCTGAGAATAGTGTATGCGGC
GACCGAGTTGCTCTTGCCCGGCGTCAATACGGGATAATACCGCGCCACATAGCAGAACTTTAAAAGTGCT
CATCATTGGAAAACGTTCTTCGGGGCGAAAACTCTCAAGGATCTTACCGCTGTTGAGATCCAGTTCGATG
TAACCCACTCGTGCACCCAACTGATCTTCAGCATCTTTTACTTTCACCAGCGTTTCTGGGTGAGCAAAAA
CAGGAAGGCAAAATGCCGCAAAAAAGGGAATAAGGGCGACACGGAAATGTTGAATACTCATACTCTTCCT
TTTTCAATATTATTGAAGCATTTATCAGGGTTATTGTCTCATGAGCGGATACATATTTGAATGTATTTAG
AAAAATAAACAAATAGGGGTTCCGCGCACATTTCCCCGAAAAGTGCCACCT
